Addgene plasmid #30247: pETCON-E66/design_62
Depositing lab: David Baker. Depositing organization: University of Washington. Publication: Community-Wide Assessment of Protein-Interface Modeling Suggests Improvements to Design Methodology. Fleishman SJ, Whitehead TA, Strauch EM, Corn JE, Qin S, Zhou HX, Mitchell JC, Demerdash ON, Takeda-Shitaka M, Terashi G, Moal IH, Li X, Bates PA, Zacharias M, Park H, Ko JS, Lee H, Seok C, Bourquard T, Bernauer J, Poupon A, Aze J, Soner S, Ovali SK, Ozbek P, Tal NB, Haliloglu T, Hwang H, Vreven T, Pierce BG, Weng Z, Perez-Cano L, Pons C, Fernandez-Recio J, Jiang F, Yang F, Gong X, Cao L, Xu X, Liu B, Wang P, Li C, Wang C, Robert CH, Guharoy M, Liu S, Huang Y, Li L, Guo D, Chen Y, Xiao Y, London N, Itzhaki Z, Schueler-Furman O, Inbar Y, Patapov V, Cohen M, Schreiber G, Tsuchiya Y, Kanamori E, Standley DM, Nakamura H, Kinoshita K, Driggers CM, Hall RG, Morgan JL, Hsu VL, Zhan J, Yang Y, Zhou Y, Kastritis PL, Bonvin AM, Zhang W, Camacho CJ, Kilambi KP, Sircar A, Gray JJ, Ohue M, Uchikoga N, Matsuzaki Y, Ishida T, Akiyama Y, Khashan R, Bush S, Fouches D, Tropsha A, Esquivel-Rodriguez J, Kihara D, Stranges PB, Jacak R, Kuhlman B, Huang SY, Zou X, Wodak SJ, Janin J, Baker D. J Mol Biol. 2011 Sep 29. 10.1016/j.jmb.2011.09.031 PubMed 22001016.
Backbone
  Vector backbone: pETCON
  Backbone size w/o insert (bp): 5400
  Vector type: Yeast Expression
Growth in bacteria
  Bacterial resistance: Ampicillin, 100 μg/mL
  Growth temperature: 37°C
  Growth strain: DH5alpha
  Copy number: High Copy
Gene/Insert
  Gene/Insert name: Mtb ACP2 designed binding protein E66
  Species: Designed Sequence
  Insert size (bp): 288
  Cloning method: Restriction Enzyme; 5′ cloning site NdeI (not destroyed); 3′ cloning site XhoI (not destroyed)
  Sequencing primers: 5′ UP-GS
Terms and licenses: Academic/Nonprofit Terms; Industry Terms: Not Available to Industry
How to cite: pETCON-E66/design_62 was a gift from David Baker (Addgene plasmid # 30247 ; http://n2t.net/addgene:30247 ; RRID:Addgene_30247)
