[The description below was written by a language model from this plasmid's Addgene catalogue record.]
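Description:
pETCON-E66/design_62 is a yeast expression plasmid built on the pETCON backbone (about 5.4 kb without insert) that carries a 288 bp computationally designed open reading frame, E66 (also labelled design_62). The encoded protein was designed to bind ACP2 of Mycobacterium tuberculosis. The insert is a fully designed sequence rather than a natural gene, and it was placed between NdeI and XhoI sites, both of which remain intact, so the design can be excised or swapped by restriction cloning. For propagation in E. coli the plasmid is maintained at high copy number under ampicillin selection.

The record gives only catalogue fields and no feature table. It therefore does not state the promoter driving the insert, any fusion partners or epitope tags, the yeast origin of replication, or the yeast selectable marker. pETCON is generally known as a yeast surface display vector, in which the cloned protein is expressed as a fusion to a cell-wall anchoring partner so that binding to a labelled target can be measured on intact cells. That arrangement would suit a designed binder, but the specific elements are not documented here and should be confirmed from the full sequence.

The associated publication is a community-wide assessment of protein-interface modelling aimed at improving design methodology. This suggests the plasmid is one of a set of designed binder constructs used to relate computational interface predictions to experimental binding behaviour. Its likely uses are expressing the E66 design in yeast to test its interaction with Mtb ACP2, and serving as a benchmark or starting point for further protein-interface design work.
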