>Addgene plasmid #30247 | pETCON-E66/design_62 | depositor partial sequence | sequence record 13903 | Author sequence
CATATGTCCAACGCTTTCGTCAGTGAAACAAAATTATACGACTTATTAGGTGTCTCCCCATCCGCAAATG
AACAAGAATTGAAGAAGGGTTATAGAAAAGCTGCATTGAAGTATCATCCAGATAAACCTACTGGTGACAC
AGAAAAGTTTAAAGAAATCTCTGAAGCCTTCGAAATCTTGAATGATCCACAAAGAAGACAAGCTTACGAC
AGATTTGGTTTAGAAGAAACAAGAAGTGGTGGTCCATCCTTTGGTCCAGGTGGTCCAGGTGGTGCAGGTG
GTCTCGAG
