>Addgene plasmid #30247 | pETCON-E66/design_62 | addgene partial sequence | sequence record 35423 | 30247 with GAL1
TTCCCTACTTCATACATTTTCAATTAAGATGCAGTTACTTCGCTGTTTTTCAATATTTTCTGTTATTGCT
TCAGTTTTAGCACAGGAACTGACAACTATATGCGAGCAAATCCCCTCACCAACTTTAGAATCGACGCCGT
ACTCTTTGTCAACGACTACTATTTTGGCCAACGGGAAGGCAATGCAAGGAGTTTTTGAATATTACAAATC
AGTAACGTTTGTCAGTAATTGCGGTTCTCACCCCTCAACAACTAGCAAAGGCAGCCCCATAAACACACAG
TATGTTTTTAAGGACAATAGCTCGACGATTGAAGGTAGATACCCATACGACGTTCCAGACTACGCTCTGC
AGGCTAGTGGTGGAGGAGGCTCTGGTGGAGGCGGTAGCGGAGGCGGAGGGTCGGCTAGCCATATGTCCAA
CGCTTTCGTCAGTGAAACAAAATTATACGACTTATTAGGTGTCTCCCCATCCGCAAATGAACAAGAATTG
AAGAAGGGTTATAGAAAAGCTGCATTGAAGTATCATCCAGATAAACCTACTGGTGACACAGAAAAGTTTA
AAGAAATCTCTGAAGCCTTCGAAATCTTGAATGATCCACAAAGAAGACAAGCTTACGACAGATTTGGTTT
AGAAGAAACAAGAAGTGGTGGTCCATCCTTTGGTCCAGGTGGTCCAGGTGGTGCAGGTGGTCTCGAGGGG
GGCGGATCCGAACAAAAGCTTATTTCTGAAGAGGACTTGTAATAGAGATCTGATAACAACAGTGTAGATG
TAACAAAATCGACTTTGTTCCCACTGTACTTTTAGCTCGTACAAAATACAATATACTTTTCATTTCTCCG
TAAACAACATGTTTTCCCATGTA
